>Addgene plasmid #220212 | pCDNA5-TEX264-SIM1_mut-cGFP | addgene full sequence | sequence record 436002 | Addgene NGS Result
GACGGATCGGGAGATCTCCCGATCCCCTATGGTGCACTCTCAGTACAATCTGCTCTGATGCCGCATAGTT
AAGCCAGTATCTGCTCCCTGCTTGTGTGTTGGAGGTCGCTGAGTAGTGCGCGAGCAAAATTTAAGCTACA
ACAAGGCAAGGCTTGACCGACAATTGCATGAAGAATCTGCTTAGGGTTAGGCGTTTTGCGCTGCTTCGCG
ATGTACGGGCCAGATATACGCGTTGACATTGATTATTGACTAGTTATTAATAGTAATCAATTACGGGGTC
ATTAGTTCATAGCCCATATATGGAGTTCCGCGTTACATAACTTACGGTAAATGGCCCGCCTGGCTGACCG
CCCAACGACCCCCGCCCATTGACGTCAATAATGACGTATGTTCCCATAGTAACGCCAATAGGGACTTTCC
ATTGACGTCAATGGGTGGAGTATTTACGGTAAACTGCCCACTTGGCAGTACATCAAGTGTATCATATGCC
AAGTACGCCCCCTATTGACGTCAATGACGGTAAATGGCCCGCCTGGCATTATGCCCAGTACATGACCTTA
TGGGACTTTCCTACTTGGCAGTACATCTACGTATTAGTCATCGCTATTACCATGGTGATGCGGTTTTGGC
AGTACATCAATGGGCGTGGATAGCGGTTTGACTCACGGGGATTTCCAAGTCTCCACCCCATTGACGTCAA
TGGGAGTTTGTTTTGGCACCAAAATCAACGGGACTTTCCAAAATGTCGTAACAACTCCGCCCCATTGACG
CAAATGGGCGGTAGGCGTGTACGGTGGGAGGTCTATATAAGCAGAGCTCTCCCTATCAGTGATAGAGATC
TCCCTATCAGTGATAGAGATCGTCGACGAGCTCGTTTAGTGAACCGTCAGATCGCCTGGAGACGCCATCC
ACGCTGTTTTGACCTCCATAGAAGACACCGGGACCGATCCAGCCTCCGGACTCTAGCGTTTAAACTTAAG
CTTGGTACCGAGCTCGGATCCATGTCGGACCTGCTACTACTGGGCCTGATTGGGGGCCTGACTCTCTTAC
TGCTGCTGACGCTGCTGGCCTTTGCCGGGTACTCAGGGCTACTGGCTGGGGTGGAAGTGAGTGCTGGGTC
ACCCCCCATCCGCAACGTCACTGTGGCCTACAAGTTCCACATGGGGCTCTATGGTGAGACTGGGCGGCTT
TTCACTGAGAGCTGCAGCATCTCTCCCAAGCTCCGCTCCATCGCTGTCTACTATGACAACCCCCACATGG
TGCCCCCTGATAAGTGCCGATGTGCCGTGGGCAGCATCCTGAGTGAAGGTGAGGAATCGCCCTCCCCTGA
GGCCGCCGCCGCCGCCCAGAAATTTGGCTTCAAGGTGTTCTCCTTCCCGGCACCCAGCCATGTGGTGACA
GCCACCTTCCCCTACACCACCATTCTGTCCATCTGGCTGGCTACCCGCCGTGTCCATCCTGCCTTGGACA
CCTACATCAAGGAGCGGAAGCTGTGTGCCTATCCTCGGCTGGAGATCTACCAGGAAGACCAGATCCATTT
CATGTGCCCACTGGCACGGCAGGGAGACTTCTATGTGCCTGAGATGAAGGAGACAGAGTGGAAATGGCGG
GGGCTTGTGGAGGCCATTGACACCCAGGTGGATGGCACAGGAGCTGACACAATGAGTGACACGAGTTCTG
TAAGCTTGGAAGTGAGCCCTGGCAGCCGGGAGACTTCAGCTGCCACACTGTCACCTGGGGCGAGCAGCCG
TGGCTGGGATGACGGTGACACCCGCAGCGAGCACAGCTACAGCGAGTCAGGTGCCAGCGGCTCCTCTTTT
GAGGAGCTGGACTTGGAGGGCGAGGGGCCCTTAGGGGAGTCACGGCTGGACCCTGGGACTGAGCCCCTGG
GGACTACCAAGTGGCTCTGGGAGCCCACTGCCCCTGAGAAGGGCAAGGAGCTCGAGGGTGGAGGTTCCGG
AGGTGGATCGGGTGGAATGGTGAGCAAGGGCGAGGAGCTGTTCACCGGGGTGGTGCCCATCCTGGTCGAG
CTGGACGGCGACGTAAACGGCCACAAGTTCAGCGTGTCCGGCGAGGGCGAGGGCGATGCCACCTACGGCA
AGCTGACCCTGAAGTTCATCTGCACCACCGGCAAGCTGCCCGTGCCCTGGCCCACCCTCGTGACCACCCT
GACCTACGGCGTGCAGTGCTTCAGCCGCTACCCCGACCACATGAAGCAGCACGACTTCTTCAAGTCCGCC
ATGCCCGAAGGCTACGTCCAGGAGCGCACCATCTTCTTCAAGGACGACGGCAACTACAAGACCCGCGCCG
AGGTGAAGTTCGAGGGCGACACCCTGGTGAACCGCATCGAGCTGAAGGGCATCGACTTCAAGGAGGACGG
CAACATCCTGGGGCACAAGCTGGAGTACAACTACAACAGCCACAACGTCTATATCATGGCCGACAAGCAG
AAGAACGGCATCAAGGTGAACTTCAAGATCCGCCACAACATCGAGGACGGCAGCGTGCAGCTCGCCGACC
ACTACCAGCAGAACACCCCCATCGGCGACGGCCCCGTGCTGCTGCCCGACAACCACTACCTGAGCACCCA
GTCCGCCCTGAGCAAAGACCCCAACGAGAAGCGCGATCACATGGTCCTGCTGGAGTTCGTGACCGCCGCC
GGGATCACTCTCGGCATGGACGAGCTGTACAAGTAGGGGCCCGTTTAAACCCGCTGATCAGCCTCGACTG
TGCCTTCTAGTTGCCAGCCATCTGTTGTTTGCCCCTCCCCCGTGCCTTCCTTGACCCTGGAAGGTGCCAC
TCCCACTGTCCTTTCCTAATAAAATGAGGAAATTGCATCGCATTGTCTGAGTAGGTGTCATTCTATTCTG
GGGGGTGGGGTGGGGCAGGACAGCAAGGGGGAGGATTGGGAAGACAATAGCAGGCATGCTGGGGATGCGG
TGGGCTCTATGGCTTCTGAGGCGGAAAGAACCAGCTGGGGCTCTAGGGGGTATCCCC
[124 nt withheld, positions 2998-3121]
C
[91 nt withheld, positions 3123-3213]
AGGGTGATGGTTCACGTACCTAGAAGTTCCTATTCCGAAGTTCCTATTCTCTAGAAAGTATAGGAACTTC
CTTGGCCAAAAAGCCTGAACTCACCGCGACGTCTGTCGAGAAGTTTCTGATCGAAAAGTTCGACAGCGTC
TCCGACCTGATGCAGCTCTCGGAGGGCGAAGAATCTCGTGCTTTCAGCTTCGATGTAGGAGGGCGTGGAT
ATGTCCTGCGGGTAAATAGCTGCGCCGATGGTTTCTACAAAGATCGTTATGTTTATCGGCACTTTGCATC
GGCCGCGCTCCCGATTCCGGAAGTGCTTGACATTGGGGAATTCAGCGAGAGCCTGACCTATTGCATCTCC
CGCCGTGCACAGGGTGTCACGTTGCAAGACCTGCCTGAAACCGAACTGCCCGCTGTTCTGCAGCCGGTCG
CGGAGGCCATGGATGCGATCGCTGCGGCCGATCTTAGCCAGACGAGCGGGTTCGGCCCATTCGGACCGCA
AGGAATCGGTCAATACACTACATGGCGTGATTTCATATGCGCGATTGCTGATCCCCATGTGTATCACTGG
CAAACTGTGATGGACGACACCGTCAGTGCGTCCGTCGCGCAGGCTCTCGATGAGCTGATGCTTTGGGCCG
AGGACTGCCCCGAAGTCCGGCACCTCGTGCACGCGGATTTCGGCTCCAACAATGTCCTGACGGACAATGG
CCGCATAACAGCGGTCATTGACTGGAGCGAGGCGATGTTCGGGGATTCCCAATACGAGGTCGCCAACATC
TTCTTCTGGAGGCCGTGGTTGGCTTGTATGGAGCAGCAGACGCGCTACTTCGAGCGGAGGCATCCGGAGC
TTGCAGGATCGCCGCGGCTCCGGGCGTATATGCTCCGCATTGGTCTTGACCAACTCTATCAGAGCTTGGT
TGACGGCAATTTCGATGATGCAGCTTGGGCGCAGGGTCGATGCGACGCAATCGTCCGATCCGGAGCCGGG
ACTGTCGGGCGTACACAAATCGCCCGCAGAAGCGCGGCCGTCTGGACCGATGGCTGTGTAGAAGTACTCG
CCGATAGTGGAAACCGACGCCCCAGCACTCGTCCGAGGGCAAAGGAATAGCACGTACTACGAGATTTCGA
TTCCACCGCCGCCTTCTATGAAAGGTTGGGCTTCGGAATCGTTTTCCGGGACGCCGGCTGGATGATCCTC
CAGCGCGGGGATCTCATGCTGGAGTTCTTCGCCCACCCCAACTTGTTTATTGCAGCTTATAATGGTTACA
AATAAAGCAATAGCATCACAAATTTCACAAATAAAGCATTTTTTTCACTGCATTCTAGTTGTGGTTTGTC
CAAACTCATCAATGTATCTTATCATGTCTGTATACCGTCGACCTCTAGCTAGAGCTTGGCGTAATCATGG
TCATAGCTGTTTCCTGTGTGAAATTGTTATCCGCTCACAATTCCACACAACATACGAGCCGGAAGCATAA
AGTGTAAAGCCTGGGGTGCCTAATGAGTGAGCTAACTCACATTAATTGCGTTGCGCTCACTGCCCGCTTT
CCAGTCGGGAAACCTGTCGTGCCAGCTGCATTAATGAATCGGCCAACGCGCGGGGAGAGGCGGTTTGCGT
ATTGGGCGCTCTTCCGCTTCCTCGCTCACTGACTCGCTGCGCTCGGTCGTTCGGCTGCGGCGAGCGGTAT
CAGCTCACTCAAAGGCGGTAATACGGTTATCCACAGAATCAGGGGATAACGCAGGAAAGAACATGTGAGC
AAAAGGCCAGCAAAAGGCCAGGAACCGTAAAAAGGCCGCGTTGCTGGCGTTTTTCCATAGGCTCCGCCCC
CCTGACGAGCATCACAAAAATCGACGCTCAAGTCAGAGGTGGCGAAACCCGACAGGACTATAAAGATACC
AGGCGTTTCCCCCTGGAAGCTCCCTCGTGCGCTCTCCTGTTCCGACCCTGCCGCTTACCGGATACCTGTC
CGCCTTTCTCCCTTCGGGAAGCGTGGCGCTTTCTCATAGCTCACGCTGTAGGTATCTCAGTTCGGTGTAG
GTCGTTCGCTCCAAGCTGGGCTGTGTGCACGAACCCCCCGTTCAGCCCGACCGCTGCGCCTTATCCGGTA
ACTATCGTCTTGAGTCCAACCCGGTAAGACACGACTTATCGCCACTGGCAGCAGCCACTGGTAACAGGAT
TAGCAGAGCGAGGTATGTAGGCGGTGCTACAGAGTTCTTGAAGTGGTGGCCTAACTACGGCTACACTAGA
AGAACAGTATTTGGTATCTGCGCTCTGCTGAAGCCAGTTACCTTCGGAAAAAGAGTTGGTAGCTCTTGAT
CCGGCAAACAAACCACCGCTGGTAGCGGTGGTTTTTTTGTTTGCAAGCAGCAGATTACGCGCAGAAAAAA
AGGATCTCAAGAAGATCCTTTGATCTTTTCTACGGGGTCTGACGCTCAGTGGAACGAAAACTCACGTTAA
GGGATTTTGGTCATGAGATTATCAAAAAGGATCTTCACCTAGATCCTTTTAAATTAAAAATGAAGTTTTA
AATCAATCTAAAGTATATATGAGTAAACTTGGTCTGACAGTTACCAATGCTTAATCAGTGAGGCACCTAT
CTCAGCGATCTGTCTATTTCGTTCATCCATAGTTGCCTGACTCCCCGTCGTGTAGATAACTACGATACGG
GAGGGCTTACCATCTGGCCCCAGTGCTGCAATGATACCGCGAGACCCACGCTCACCGGCTCCAGATTTAT
CAGCAATAAACCAGCCAGCCGGAAGGGCCGAGCGCAGAAGTGGTCCTGCAACTTTATCCGCCTCCATCCA
GTCTATTAATTGTTGCCGGGAAGCTAGAGTAAGTAGTTCGCCAGTTAATAGTTTGCGCAACGTTGTTGCC
ATTGCTACAGGCATCGTGGTGTCACGCTCGTCGTTTGGTATGGCTTCATTCAGCTCCGGTTCCCAACGAT
CAAGGCGAGTTACATGATCCCCCATGTTGTGCAAAAAAGCGGTTAGCTCCTTCGGTCCTCCGATCGTTGT
CAGAAGTAAGTTGGCCGCAGTGTTATCACTCATGGTTATGGCAGCACTGCATAATTCTCTTACTGTCATG
CCATCCGTAAGATGCTTTTCTGTGACTGGTGAGTACTCAACCAAGTCATTCTGAGAATAGTGTATGCGGC
GACCGAGTTGCTCTTGCCCGGCGTCAATACGGGATAATACCGCGCCACATAGCAGAACTTTAAAAGTGCT
CATCATTGGAAAACGTTCTTCGGGGCGAAAACTCTCAAGGATCTTACCGCTGTTGAGATCCAGTTCGATG
TAACCCACTCGTGCACCCAACTGATCTTCAGCATCTTTTACTTTCACCAGCGTTTCTGGGTGAGCAAAAA
CAGGAAGGCAAAATGCCGCAAAAAAGGGAATAAGGGCGACACGGAAATGTTGAATACTCATACTCTTCCT
TTTTCAATATTATTGAAGCATTTATCAGGGTTATTGTCTCATGAGCGGATACATATTTGAATGTATTTAG
AAAAATAAACAAATAGGGGTTCCGCGCACATTTCCCCGAAAAGTGCCACCTGACGTC
Features (pLannotate 1.2.2; 22 found; start..end, strand, type, name):
     28..80      -  misc_feature   bom (fragment): basis of mobility region from pBR322
    235..614     +  enhancer       CMV enhancer: human cytomegalovirus immediate early enhancer
    615..818     +  promoter       CMV promoter: human cytomegalovirus (CMV) immediate early promoter
    820..839     +  promoter       PLtetO-1 promoter (fragment): modified phage lambda PL promoter with tet operator sites (Lutz and Bujard, 1997)
    841..860     +  promoter       PLtetO-1 promoter (fragment): modified phage lambda PL promoter with tet operator sites (Lutz and Bujard, 1997)
    868..901     +  promoter       TRE3GV promoter (fragment): 3rd-generation Tet-responsive promoter that can be activated by binding of Tet-On® 3G, optimized for retroviral and lentiviral vectors
   1002..1940    +  CDS            TEX264: TX264_HUMAN - Also known as ZSIG11 From Homo sapiens (Human).
   1977..2693    +  CDS            EGFP: EGFP is a basic (constitutively fluorescent) green fluorescent protein published in 1996, derived from Aequorea victoria. It is reported to be a rapidly-maturing weak dimer with moderate acid sensitivity.
   2728..2952    +  polyA_signal   bGH poly(A) signal: bovine growth hormone polyadenylation signal
   2956..2977    +  promoter       SV40 promoter (fragment): SV40 enhancer and early promoter
   2998..3231    +  rep_origin     f1 ori (fragment) (sequence partly withheld): f1 bacteriophage origin of replication; arrow indicates direction of (+) strand synthesis
   3236..3283    +  protein_bind   FRT: FLP-mediated recombination occurs in the 8-bp core sequence TCTAGAAA (Turan and Bode, 2011). FLP recombinase from the Saccharomyces cerevisiae 2μ plasmid
   3291..4313    +  CDS            HygR: aminoglycoside phosphotransferase from E. coli; aph(4)-Ia; confers resistance to hygromycin
   4323..4448    +  CDS            ble (fragment): BLE_KLEPN - Experimental evidence at protein level: Swiss-Prot protein existence level 1. Binding protein with a strong affinity to the bleomycin family of antibiotics. Binds to CL990; an antimitotic-antibiotic compound. From Klebsiella pneumoniae.
   4443..4564    +  polyA_signal   SV40 poly(A) signal: SV40 polyadenylation signal
   4637..4653    -  protein_bind   lac operator: The lac repressor binds to the lac operator to inhibit transcription in E. coli. This inhibition can be relieved by adding lactose or isopropyl-β-D-thiogalactopyranoside (IPTG). lac repressor encoded by lacI
   4661..4691    -  promoter       lac promoter: promoter for the E. coli lac operon
   4706..4727    -  protein_bind   CAP binding site: CAP binding activates transcription in the presence of cAMP. E. coli catabolite activator protein
   4740..4832    -  CDS            lacI (fragment): lac repressor; lacI; The lac repressor binds to the lac operator to inhibit transcription in E. coli. This inhibition can be relieved by adding lactose or isopropyl-β-D-thiogalactopyranoside (IPTG).
   5015..5603    -  rep_origin     ori: high-copy-number ColE1/pMB1/pBR322/pUC origin of replication
   5774..6634    -  CDS            AmpR: β-lactamase; bla; confers resistance to ampicillin, carbenicillin, and related antibiotics
   6635..6739    -  promoter       AmpR promoter: bla
