[The description below was written by a language model from this plasmid's Addgene catalogue record and pLannotate feature annotations shown in this document.]
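Description:
pCDNA5-TEX264-SIM1_mut-cGFP is a mammalian expression plasmid built on the pcDNA5/FRT/TO backbone, carrying human TEX264 (also known as ZSIG11) fused at its C-terminus to EGFP. The 939 bp TEX264 coding sequence was inserted between BamHI and XhoI sites, both retained. It bears a five-residue alanine substitution (LIDLY to AAAAA, starting at residue 111) that disrupts the motif designated SIM1. Expression is driven by the CMV enhancer and immediate-early promoter followed by tet operator sequences. The annotation software labels these as short PLtetO-1 and TRE fragments, but they correspond to the CMV/TetO hybrid promoter named in the record. In cells expressing the Tet repressor, this arrangement keeps the transgene silent until tetracycline or doxycycline is added; in cells lacking the repressor, it behaves as a constitutive CMV promoter. The transcript is terminated by the bGH polyadenylation signal.

Downstream lies an FRT site placed directly ahead of a hygromycin resistance coding sequence with an SV40 poly(A) signal. No complete promoter is annotated upstream of this gene. This fits the Flp-In design, in which FLP-mediated recombination into a genomic FRT site places the marker behind a resident promoter, so that hygromycin selects for single-copy isogenic integrants. In bacteria the plasmid is maintained through a high-copy ColE1/pUC origin and ampicillin resistance; the small f1 ori, ble, lacI and SV40 promoter fragments are backbone remnants. The construct suits transient or stable inducible expression of the mutant for localisation and interaction studies. The associated publication concerns TEX264 in the p97- and SPRTN-dependent resolution of topoisomerase 1–DNA adducts.
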