Addgene plasmid #220212: pCDNA5-TEX264-SIM1_mut-cGFP
Purpose: Mammalian expression of TEX264 with SIM1 motif mutated, fused at C-terminus to GFP
Depositing lab: Kristijan Ramadan. Depositing organization: University of Oxford. Publication: TEX264 coordinates p97- and SPRTN-mediated resolution of topoisomerase 1-DNA adducts. Fielden J, Wiseman K, Torrecilla I, Li S, Hume S, Chiang SC, Ruggiano A, Narayan Singh A, Freire R, Hassanieh S, Domingo E, Vendrell I, Fischer R, Kessler BM, Maughan TS, El-Khamisy SF, Ramadan K. Nat Commun. 2020 Mar 9;11(1):1274. doi: 10.1038/s41467-020-15000-w. PubMed 32152270.
Backbone
  Vector backbone: pCDNA5/FRT/TO
  Backbone manufacturer: Thermofisher
  Backbone size w/o insert (bp): 5838
  Vector type: Mammalian Expression
  Selectable markers: Hygromycin
Growth in bacteria
  Bacterial resistance: Ampicillin, 100 μg/mL
  Growth temperature: 37°C
  Growth strain: DH5alpha
  Copy number: High Copy
Gene/Insert
  Gene/Insert name: TEX264 (alt name: ZSIG11)
  Species: H. sapiens (human)
  Insert size (bp): 939
  Mutation: p.111LIDLY>AAAAA; c.331C>G,332T>C,334A>g,335T>C,338A>C,340C>G,341T>C,343T>G,344A>C
  Entrez Gene: TEX264 (a.k.a. ZSIG11)
  Promoter: CMV/TetO
  Tag / fusion protein: GFP (C terminal on insert)
  Cloning method: Restriction Enzyme; 5′ cloning site BamHI (not destroyed); 3′ cloning site XhoI (not destroyed)
  Sequencing primers: 5′ CMVF_pCDNA3; pCMV_Fw; 3′ EGFP_N_Rv
Terms and licenses: Academic/Nonprofit Terms; Industry Terms: Not Available to Industry
How to cite: pCDNA5-TEX264-SIM1_mut-cGFP was a gift from Kristijan Ramadan (Addgene plasmid # 220212 ; http://n2t.net/addgene:220212 ; RRID:Addgene_220212)
