>Addgene plasmid #220212 | pCDNA5-TEX264-SIM1_mut-cGFP | depositor partial sequence | sequence record 430265 | Assembled from Sanger sequences using CMVF_pCDNA3 and EGFP_N_Rv primers
TGAACGCAAATTGGGCGGTAGGCGTGTACGGTGGGAGGTCTATATAAGCAGAGCTCTCCCTATCAGTGAT
AGAGATCTCCCTATCAGTGATAGAGATCGTCGACGAGCTCGTTTAGTGAACCGTCAGATCGCCTGGAGAC
GCCATCCACGCTGTTTTGACCTCCATAGAAGACACCGGGACCGATCCAGCCTCCGGACTCTAGCGTTTAA
ACTTAAGCTTGGTACCGAGCTCGGATCCATGTCGGACCTGCTACTACTGGGCCTGATTGGGGGCCTGACT
CTCTTACTGCTGCTGACGCTGCTGGCCTTTGCCGGGTACTCAGGGCTACTGGCTGGGGTGGAAGTGAGTG
CTGGGTCACCCCCCATCCGCAACGTCACTGTGGCCTACAAGTTCCACATGGGGCTCTATGGTGAGACTGG
GCGGCTTTTCACTGAGAGCTGCAGCATCTCTCCCAAGCTCCGCTCCATCGCTGTCTACTATGACAACCCC
CACATGGTGCCCCCTGATAAGTGCCGATGTGCCGTGGGCAGCATCCTGAGTGAAGGTGAGGAATCGCCCT
CCCCTGAGGCCGCCGCCGCCGCCCAGAAATTTGGCTTCAAGGTGTTCTCCTTCCCGGCACCCAGCCATGT
GGTGACAGCCACCTTCCCCTACACCACCATTCTGTCCATCTGGCTGGCTACCCGCCGTGTCCATCCTGCC
TTGGACACCTACATCAAGGAGCGGAAGCTGTGTGCCTATCCTCGGCTGGAGATCTACCAGGAAGACCAGA
TCCATTTCATGTGCCCACTGGCACGGCAGGGAGACTTCTATGTGCCTGAGATGAAGGAGACAGAGTGGAA
ATGGCGGGGGCTTGTGGAGGCCATTGACACCCAGGTGGATGGCACAGGAGCTGACACAATGAGTGACACG
AGTTCTGTAAGCTTGGAAGTGAGCCCTGGCAGCCGGGAGACTTCAGCTGCCACACTGTCACCTGGGGCGA
GCAGCCGTGGCTGGGATGACGGTGACACCCGCAGCGAGCACAGCTACAGCGAGTCAGGTGCCAGCGGCTC
CTCTTTTGAGGAGCTGGACTTGGAGGGCGAGGGGCCCTTAGGGGAGTCACGGCTGGACCCTGGGACTGAG
CCCCTGGGGACTACCAAGTGGCTCTGGGAGCCCACTGCCCCTGAGAAGGGCAAGGAGCTCGAGGGTGGAG
GTTCCGGAGGTGGATTCGGGTGGAAATGGTGA
